>Addgene plasmid #89607 | pCCLc-MNDU3-LIN28A-PGK-EGFP-WPRE | addgene full sequence | sequence record 183321 | Addgene NGS Result
AGTCAGTGAGCGAGGAAGCGGAAGAGCGCCCAATACGCAAACCGCCTCTCCCCGCGCGTTGGCCGATTCA
TTAATGCAGCTGGCACGACAGGTTTCCCGACTGGAAAGCGGGCAGTGAGCGCAACGCAATTAATGTGAGT
TAGCTCACTCATTAGGCACCCCAGGCTTTACACTTTATGCTTCCGGCTCGTATGTTGTGTGGAATTGTGA
GCGGATAACAATTTCACACAGGAAACAGCTATGACCATGATTACGCCAAGCGCGCAATTAACCCTCACTA
AAGGGAACAAAAGCTGGAGCTGCAAGCTTGGCCATTGCATACGTTGTATCCATATCATAATATGTACATT
TATATTGGCTCATGTCCAACATTACCGCCATGTTGACATTGATTATTGACTAGTTATTAATAGTAATCAA
TTACGGGGTCATTAGTTCATAGCCCATATATGGAGTTCCGCGTTACATAACTTACGGTAAATGGCCCGCC
TGGCTGACCGCCCAACGACCCCCGCCCATTGACGTCAATAATGACGTATGTTCCCATAGTAACGCCAATA
GGGACTTTCCATTGACGTCAATGGGTGGAGTATTTACGGTAAACTGCCCACTTGGCAGTACATCAAGTGT
ATCATATGCCAAGTACGCCCCCTATTGACGTCAATGACGGTAAATGGCCCGCCTGGCATTATGCCCAGTA
CATGACCTTATGGGACTTTCCTACTTGGCAGTACATCTACGTATTAGTCATCGCTATTACCATGGTGATG
CGGTTTTGGCAGTACATCAATGGGCGTGGATAGCGGTTTGACTCACGGGGATTTCCAAGTCTCCACCCCA
TTGACGTCAATGGGAGTTTGTTTTGGCACCAAAATCAACGGGACTTTCCAAAATGTCGTAACAACTCCGC
CCCATTGACGCAAATGGGCGGTAGGCGTGTACGGTGGGAGGTCTATATAAGCAGAGCTCGTTTAGTGAAC
CGGGGTCTCTCTGGTTAGACCAGATCTGAGCCTGGGAGCTCTCTGGCTAACTAGGGAACCCACTGCTTAA
GCCTCAATAAAGCTTGCCTTGAGTGCTTCAAGTAGTGTGTGCCCGTCTGTTGTGTGACTCTGGTAACTAG
AGATCCCTCAGACCCTTTTAGTCAGTGTGGAAAATCTCTAGCAGTGGCGCCCGAACAGGGACTTGAAAGC
GAAAGGGAAACCAGAGGAGCTCTCTCGACGCAGGACTCGGCTTGCTGAAGCGCGCACGGCAAGAGGCGAG
GGGCGGCGACTGGTGAGTACGCCAAAAATTTTGACTAGCGGAGGCTAGAAGGAGAGAGATGGGTGCGAGA
GCGTCAGTATTAAGCGGGGGAGAATTAGATCGCGATGGGAAAAAATTCGGTTAAGGCCAGGGGGAAAGAA
AAAATATAAATTAAAACATATAGTATGGGCAAGCAGGGAGCTAGAACGATTCGCAGTTAATCCTGGCCTG
TTAGAAACATCAGAAGGCTGTAGACAAATACTGGGACAGCTACAACCATCCCTTCAGACAGGATCAGAAG
AACTTAGATCATTATATAATACAGTAGCAACCCTCTATTGTGTGCATCAAAGGATAGAGATAAAAGACAC
CAAGGAAGCTTTAGACAAGATAGAGGAAGAGCAAAACAAAAGTAAGACCACCGCACAGCAAGCGGCCGCT
GATCTTCAGACCTGGAGGAGGAGATATGAGGGACAATTGGAGAAGTGAATTATATAAATATAAAGTAGTA
AAAATTGAACCATTAGGAGTAGCACCCACCAAGGCAAAGAGAAGAGTGGTGCAGAGAGAAAAAAGAGCAG
TGGGAATAGGAGCTTTGTTCCTTGGGTTCTTGGGAGCAGCAGGAAGCACTATGGGCGCAGCGTCAATGAC
GCTGACGGTACAGGCCAGACAATTATTGTCTGGTATAGTGCAGCAGCAGAACAATTTGCTGAGGGCTATT
GAGGCGCAACAGCATCTGTTGCAACTCACAGTCTGGGGCATCAAGCAGCTCCAGGCAAGAATCCTGGCTG
TGGAAAGATACCTAAAGGATCAACAGCTCCTGGGGATTTGGGGTTGCTCTGGAAAACTCATTTGCACCAC
TGCTGTGCCTTGGAATGCTAGTTGGAGTAATAAATCTCTGGAACAGATTTGGAATCACACGACCTGGATG
GAGTGGGACAGAGAAATTAACAATTACACAAGCTTAATACACTCCTTAATTGAAGAATCGCAAAACCAGC
AAGAAAAGAATGAACAAGAATTATTGGAATTAGATAAATGGGCAAGTTTGTGGAATTGGTTTAACATAAC
AAATTGGCTGTGGTATATAAAATTATTCATAATGATAGTAGGAGGCTTGGTAGGTTTAAGAATAGTTTTT
GCTGTACTTTCTATAGTGAATAGAGTTAGGCAGGGATATTCACCATTATCGTTTCAGACCCACCTCCCAA
CCCCGAGGGGACCCGACAGGCCCGAAGGAATAGAAGAAGAAGGTGGAGAGAGAGACAGAGACAGATCCAT
TCGATTAGTGAACGGATCTCGACGGTATCGATAAGCTAATTCACAAATGGCAGTATTCATCCACAATTTT
AAAAGAAAAGGGGGGATTGGGGGGTACAGTGCAGGGGAAAGAATAGTAGACATAATAGCAACAGACATAC
AAACTAAAGAATTACAAAAACAAATTACAAAAATTCAAAATTTTCGGGTTTATTACAGGGACAGCAGAGA
TCCAGTTTGGGAATTAGCTTGATCGATTAGTCCAATTTGTTAAAGACAGGATATCAGTGGTCCAGGCTCT
AGTTTTGACTCAACAATATCACCAGCTGAAGCCTATAGAGTACGAGCCATAGATAGAATAAAAGATTTTA
TTTAGTCTCCAGAAAAAGGGGGGAATGAAAGACCCCACCTGTAGGTTTGGCAAGCTAGGATCAAGGTTAG
GAACAGAGAGACAGCAGAATATGGGCCAAACAGGATATCTGTGGTAAGCAGTTCCTGCCCCGGCTCAGGG
CCAAGAACAGTTGGAACAGCAGAATATGGGCCAAACAGGATATCTGTGGTAAGCAGTTCCTGCCCCGGCT
CAGGGCCAAGAACAGATGGTCCCCAGATGCGGTCCCGCCCTCAGCAGTTTCTAGAGAACCATCAGATGTT
TCCAGGGTGCCCCAAGGACCTGAAATGACCCTGTGCCTTATTTGAACTAACCAATCAGTTCGCTTCTCGC
TTCTGTTCGCGCGCTTCTGCTCCCCGAGCTCAATAAAAGAGCCCACAACCCCTCACTCGGCGCGATCTAG
ATCTCGAATCGAATTAATTCGATTATCGCCATGGGCTCCGTGTCCAACCAGCAGTTTGCAGGTGGCTGCG
CCAAGGCGGCAGAAGAGGCGCCCGAGGAGGCGCCGGAGGACGCGGCCCGGGCGGCGGACGAGCCTCAGCT
GCTGCACGGTGCGGGCATCTGTAAGTGGTTCAACGTGCGCATGGGGTTCGGCTTCCTGTCCATGACCGCC
CGCGCCGGGGTCGCGCTCGACCCCCCAGTGGATGTCTTTGTGCACCAGAGTAAGCTGCACATGGAAGGGT
TCCGGAGCTTGAAGGAGGGTGAGGCAGTGGAGTTCACCTTTAAGAAGTCAGCCAAGGGTCTGGAATCCAT
CCGTGTCACCGGACCTGGTGGAGTATTCTGTATTGGGAGTGAGAGGCGGCCAAAAGGAAAGAGCATGCAG
AAGCGCAGATCAAAAGGAGACAGGTGCTACAACTGTGGAGGTCTAGATCATCATGCCAAGGAATGCAAGC
TGCCACCCCAGCCCAAGAAGTGCCACTTCTGCCAGAGCATCAGCCATATGGTAGCCTCATGTCCGCTGAA
GGCCCAGCAGGGCCCTAGTGCACAGGGAAAGCCAACCTACTTTCGAGAGGAAGAAGAAGAAATCCACAGC
CCTACCCTGCTCCCGGAGGCACAGAATTGAGTTTAAACAATCACTAGTTCGAAGGATCAATTCTACCGGG
TAGGGGAGGCGCTTTTCCCAAGGCAGTCTGGAGCATGCGCTTTAGCAGCCCCGCTGGGCACTTGGCGCTA
CACAAGTGGCCTCTGGCCTCGCACACATTCCACATCCACCGGTAGGCGCCAACCGGCTCCGTTCTTTGGT
GGCCCCTTCGCGCCACCTTCTACTCCTCCCCTAGTCAGGAAGTTCCCCCCCGCCCCGCAGCTCGCGTCGT
GCAGGACGTGACAAATGGAAGTAGCACGTCTCACTAGTCTCGTGCAGATGGACAGCACCGCTGAGCAATG
GAAGCGGGTAGGCCTTTGGGGCAGCGGCCAATAGCAGCTTTGCTCCTTCGCTTTCTGGGCTCAGAGGCTG
GGAAGGGGTGGGTCCGGGGGCGGGCTCAGGGGCGGGCTCAGGGGCGGGGCGGGCGCCCGAAGGTCCTCCG
GAGGCCCGGCATTCTGCACGCTTCAAAAGCGCACGTCTGCCGCGCTGTTCTCCTCTTCCTCATCTCCGGG
CCTTTCGACCATCTAGATCCACCGGTCGCCACCATGGTGAGCAAGGGCGAGGAGCTGTTCACCGGGGTGG
TGCCCATCCTGGTCGAGCTGGACGGCGACGTAAACGGCCACAAGTTCAGCGTGTCCGGCGAGGGCGAGGG
CGATGCCACCTACGGCAAGCTGACCCTGAAGTTCATCTGCACCACCGGCAAGCTGCCCGTGCCCTGGCCC
ACCCTCGTGACCACCCTGACCTACGGCGTGCAGTGCTTCAGCCGCTACCCCGACCACATGAAGCAGCACG
ACTTCTTCAAGTCCGCCATGCCCGAAGGCTACGTCCAGGAGCGCACCATCTTCTTCAAGGACGACGGCAA
CTACAAGACCCGCGCCGAGGTGAAGTTCGAGGGCGACACCCTGGTGAACCGCATCGAGCTGAAGGGCATC
GACTTCAAGGAGGACGGCAACATCCTGGGGCACAAGCTGGAGTACAACTACAACAGCCACAACGTCTATA
TCATGGCCGACAAGCAGAAGAACGGCATCAAGGTGAACTTCAAGATCCGCCACAACATCGAGGACGGCAG
CGTGCAGCTCGCCGACCACTACCAGCAGAACACCCCCATCGGCGACGGCCCCGTGCTGCTGCCCGACAAC
CACTACCTGAGCACCCAGTCCGCCCTGAGCAAAGACCCCAACGAGAAGCGCGATCACATGGTCCTGCTGG
AGTTCGTGACCGCCGCCGGGATCACTCTCGGCATGGACGAGCTGTACAAGTAAAGCGGCCAACTCGAGGG
ATCCCCCGGGGTCGACTGATCCGATAATCAACCTCTGGATTACAAAATTTGTGAAAGATTGACTGGTATT
CTTAACTATGTTGCTCCTTTTACGCTATGTGGATACGCTGCTTTAATGCCTTTGTATCATGCTATTGCTT
CCCGTATGGCTTTCATTTTCTCCTCCTTGTATAAATCCTGGTTGCTGTCTCTTTATGAGGAGTTGTGGCC
CGTTGTCAGGCAACGTGGCGTGGTGTGCACTGTGTTTGCTGACGCAACCCCCACTGGTTGGGGCATTGCC
ACCACCTGTCAGCTCCTTTCCGGGACTTTCGCTTTCCCCCTCCCTATTGCCACGGCGGAACTCATCGCCG
CCTGCCTTGCCCGCTGCTGGACAGGGGCTCGGCTGTTGGGCACTGACAATTCCGTGGTGTTGTCGGGGAA
ATCATCGTCCTTTCCTTGGCTGCTCGCCTGTGTTGCCACCTGGATTCTGCGCGGGACGTCCTTCTGCTAC
GTCCCTTCGGCCCTCAATCCAGCGGACCTTCCTTCCCGCGGCCTGCTGCCGGCTCTGCGGCCTCTTCCGC
GTCTTCGCCTTCGCCCTCAGACGAGTCGGATCTCCCTTTGGGCCGCCTCCCCGCATCGGATCAAATTCGA
GCTCGGTACCTTTAAGACCAATGACTTACAAGGCAGCTGTAGATCTTAGCCACTTTTTAAAAGAAAAGGG
GGGACTGGAAGGGCTAATTCACTCCCAACGAAGACAAGATCTGCTTTTTGCTTGTACTGGGTCTCTCTGG
TTAGACCAGATCTGAGCCTGGGAGCTCTCTGGCTAACTAGGGAACCCACTGCTTAAGCCTCAATAAAGCT
TGCCTTGAGTGCTTCAAGTAGTGTGTGCCCGTCTGTTGTGTGACTCTGGTAACTAGAGATCCCTCAGACC
CTTTTAGTCAGTGTGGAAAATCTCTAGCAGTAGTAGTTCATGTCATCTTATTATTCAGTATTTATAACTT
GCAAAGAAATGAATATCAGAGAGTGAGAGGAACTTGTTTATTGCAGCTTATAATGGTTACAAATAAAGCA
ATAGCATCACAAATTTCACAAATAAAGCATTTTTTTCACTGCATTCTAGTTGTGGTTTGTCCAAACTCAT
CAATGTATCTTATCATGTCTGGCTCTAGCTATCCCGCCCCTAACTCCGCCCATCCCGCCCCTAACTCCGC
CCAGTTCCGCCCATTCTCCGCCCCATGGCTGACTAATTTTTTTTATTTATGCAGAGGCCGAGGCCGCCTC
GGCCTCTGAGCTATTCCAGAAGTAGTGAGGAGGCTTTTTTGGAGGCCTAGGGACGTACCCAATTCGCCCT
ATAGTGAGTCGTATTACGCGCGCTCACTGGCCGTCGTTTTACAACGTCGTGACTGGGAAAACCCTGGCGT
TACCCAACTTAATCGCCTTGCAGCACATCCCCCTTTCGCCAGCTGGCGTAATAGCGAAGAGGCCCGCACC
GATCGCCCTTCCCAACAGTTGCGCAGCCTGAATGGCGAATGGG
[124 nt withheld, positions 6764-6887]
C
[91 nt withheld, positions 6889-6979]
A
[49 nt withheld, positions 6981-7029]
CCTTTGACGTTGGAGTCCACGTTCTTT
[37 nt withheld, positions 7057-7093]
ACCCTATCTCGGTCTATTCTTTTGATTTATAAGGGATTTTGCCGATTTCGGCCTATTGGTTAAAAAATGA
GCTGATTTAACAAAAATTTAACGCGAATTTTAACAAAATATTAACGCTTACAATTTAGGTGGCACTTTTC
GGGGAAATGTGCGCGGAACCCCTATTTGTTTATTTTTCTAAATACATTCAAATATGTATCCGCTCATGAG
ACAATAACCCTGATAAATGCTTCAATAATATTGAAAAAGGAAGAGTATGAGTATTCAACATTTCCGTGTC
GCCCTTATTCCCTTTTTTGCGGCATTTTGCCTTCCTGTTTTTGCTCACCCAGAAACGCTGGTGAAAGTAA
AAGATGCTGAAGATCAGTTGGGTGCACGAGTGGGTTACATCGAACTGGATCTCAACAGCGGTAAGATCCT
TGAGAGTTTTCGCCCCGAAGAACGTTTTCCAATGATGAGCACTTTTAAAGTTCTGCTATGTGGCGCGGTA
TTATCCCGTATTGACGCCGGGCAAGAGCAACTCGGTCGCCGCATACACTATTCTCAGAATGACTTGGTTG
AGTACTCACCAGTCACAGAAAAGCATCTTACGGATGGCATGACAGTAAGAGAATTATGCAGTGCTGCCAT
AACCATGAGTGATAACACTGCGGCCAACTTACTTCTGACAACGATCGGAGGACCGAAGGAGCTAACCGCT
TTTTTGCACAACATGGGGGATCATGTAACTCGCCTTGATCGTTGGGAACCGGAGCTGAATGAAGCCATAC
CAAACGACGAGCGTGACACCACGATGCCTGTAGCAATGGCAACAACGTTGCGCAAACTATTAACTGGCGA
ACTACTTACTCTAGCTTCCCGGCAACAATTAATAGACTGGATGGAGGCGGATAAAGTTGCAGGACCACTT
CTGCGCTCGGCCCTTCCGGCTGGCTGGTTTATTGCTGATAAATCTGGAGCCGGTGAGCGTGGGTCTCGCG
GTATCATTGCAGCACTGGGGCCAGATGGTAAGCCCTCCCGTATCGTAGTTATCTACACGACGGGGAGTCA
GGCAACTATGGATGAACGAAATAGACAGATCGCTGAGATAGGTGCCTCACTGATTAAGCATTGGTAACTG
TCAGACCAAGTTTACTCATATATACTTTAGATTGATTTAAAACTTCATTTTTAATTTAAAAGGATCTAGG
TGAAGATCCTTTTTGATAATCTCATGACCAAAATCCCTTAACGTGAGTTTTCGTTCCACTGAGCGTCAGA
CCCCGTAGAAAAGATCAAAGGATCTTCTTGAGATCCTTTTTTTCTGCGCGTAATCTGCTGCTTGCAAACA
AAAAAACCACCGCTACCAGCGGTGGTTTGTTTGCCGGATCAAGAGCTACCAACTCTTTTTCCGAAGGTAA
CTGGCTTCAGCAGAGCGCAGATACCAAATACTGTTCTTCTAGTGTAGCCGTAGTTAGGCCACCACTTCAA
GAACTCTGTAGCACCGCCTACATACCTCGCTCTGCTAATCCTGTTACCAGTGGCTGCTGCCAGTGGCGAT
AAGTCGTGTCTTACCGGGTTGGACTCAAGACGATAGTTACCGGATAAGGCGCAGCGGTCGGGCTGAACGG
GGGGTTCGTGCACACAGCCCAGCTTGGAGCGAACGACCTACACCGAACTGAGATACCTACAGCGTGAGCT
ATGAGAAAGCGCCACGCTTCCCGAAGGGAGAAAGGCGGACAGGTATCCGGTAAGCGGCAGGGTCGGAACA
GGAGAGCGCACGAGGGAGCTTCCAGGGGGAAACGCCTGGTATCTTTATAGTCCTGTCGGGTTTCGCCACC
TCTGACTTGAGCGTCGATTTTTGTGATGCTCGTCAGGGGGGCGGAGCCTATGGAAAAACGCCAGCAACGC
GGCCTTTTTACGGTTCCTGGCCTTTTGCTGGCCTTTTGCTCACATGTTCTTTCCTGCGTTATCCCCTGAT
TCTGTGGATAACCGTATTACCGCCTTTGAGTGAGCTGATACCGCTCGCCGCAGCCGAACGACCGAGCGCA
GCG
Features (pLannotate 1.2.2; 32 found; start..end, strand, type, name):
      1..24      +  rep_origin     RSF ori (fragment): Plasmids containing the RSF 1030 origin of replication can be propagated in E. coli cells that contain additional plasmids with compatible origins.
     26..118     +  CDS            lacI (fragment): lac repressor; lacI; The lac repressor binds to the lac operator to inhibit transcription in E. coli. This inhibition can be relieved by adding lactose or isopropyl-β-D-thiogalactopyranoside (IPTG).
    131..152     +  protein_bind   CAP binding site: CAP binding activates transcription in the presence of cAMP. E. coli catabolite activator protein
    167..197     +  promoter       lac promoter: promoter for the E. coli lac operon
    205..221     +  protein_bind   lac operator: The lac repressor binds to the lac operator to inhibit transcription in E. coli. This inhibition can be relieved by adding lactose or isopropyl-β-D-thiogalactopyranoside (IPTG). lac repressor encoded by lacI
    266..284     +  promoter       T3 promoter: promoter for bacteriophage T3 RNA polymerase
    385..764     +  enhancer       CMV enhancer: human cytomegalovirus immediate early enhancer
    765..968     +  promoter       CMV promoter: human cytomegalovirus (CMV) immediate early promoter
    983..1163    +  LTR            5' LTR (truncated): truncated 5' long terminal repeat (LTR) from HIV-1
   1210..1335    +  misc_feature   HIV-1 Ψ: packaging signal of human immunodeficiency virus type 1
   1319..1682    +  CDS            HIV-1 gag (fragment): gag protein from human immunodeficiency virus 1; gag
   1828..2061    +  misc_feature   RRE: The Rev response element (RRE) of HIV-1 allows for Rev-dependent mRNA export from the nucleus to the cytoplasm.
   2438..2538    +  CDS            Rev (fragment): human immunodeficiency virus 1 (HIV-1) Rev protein; rev; enhances nuclear export of unspliced and incompletely spliced viral mRNAs
   2539..2557    -  misc_feature   MCS (fragment): pBluescript multiple cloning site
   2587..2704    +  misc_feature   cPPT/CTS: central polypurine tract and central termination sequence of HIV-1
   2752..2852    +  CDS            env (fragment): murine leukemia virus gPr80 envelope polyprotein precursor; env; proteolytically cleaved into gp70SU and p15TM subunits
   2894..2928    +  LTR            3' LTR (ΔU3) (fragment): self-inactivating 3' long terminal repeat (LTR) from Moloney murine leukemia virus
   2957..3280    +  LTR            LTR (fragment): long terminal repeat from Moloney murine leukemia virus
   3321..3947    +  CDS            LIN28A: LN28A_HUMAN - Also known as CSDD1, LIN28, ZCCHC1. Experimental evidence at protein level: Swiss-Prot protein existence level 1. RNA-binding protein that inhibits processing of pre-let-7 miRNAs and regulates translation of mRNAs that control developmental timing, pluripotency and metabolism (PubMed:21247876). Seems to recognize a common structural G-quartet (G4) feature in its miRNA and mRNA targets (Probable). 'Translational enhancer' that drives specific mRNAs to polysomes and increases the efficiency of protein synthesis. Its association with the translational machinery and target mRNAs resu
   3988..4487    +  promoter       PGK promoter: mouse phosphoglycerate kinase 1 promoter
   4514..5233    +  CDS            EGFP: the original enhanced GFP (Yang et al., 1996) mammalian codon-optimized
   5276..5864    +  misc_feature   WPRE: woodchuck hepatitis virus posttranscriptional regulatory element
   5886..5954    +  CDS            nef (fragment): NEF_HV1Z2 - Experimental evidence at protein level: Swiss-Prot protein existence level 1. Extracellular Nef protein targets CD4(+) T-lymphocytes for apoptosis by interacting with CXCR4 surface receptors. From Human immunodeficiency virus type 1 group M subtype D (isolate Z2/CDC-Z34) (HIV-1).
   5956..6189    +  LTR            3' LTR (ΔU3): self-inactivating 3' long terminal repeat (LTR) from HIV-1
   6261..6382    +  polyA_signal   SV40 poly(A) signal: SV40 polyadenylation signal
   6422..6557    +  rep_origin     SV40 ori: SV40 origin of replication
   6578..6596    -  promoter       T7 promoter: promoter for bacteriophage T7 RNA polymerase
   6604..6759    +  CDS            lacZα (fragment): LacZα fragment of β-galactosidase; lacZ fragment
   6764..7192    +  rep_origin     f1 ori (sequence partly withheld): f1 bacteriophage origin of replication; arrow indicates direction of (+) strand synthesis
   7245..7349    +  promoter       AmpR promoter: bla
   7350..8210    +  CDS            AmpR: β-lactamase; bla; confers resistance to ampicillin, carbenicillin, and related antibiotics
   8381..8969    +  rep_origin     ori: high-copy-number ColE1/pMB1/pBR322/pUC origin of replication
