[The description below was written by a language model from this plasmid's Addgene catalogue record and pLannotate feature annotations shown in this document.]
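Description:
pCCLc-MNDU3-LIN28A-PGK-EGFP-WPRE is a self-inactivating HIV-1-based lentiviral transfer vector built on the CCLc backbone for expressing human LIN28A in human cells. In bacteria it is maintained through a high-copy ColE1/pUC-type origin and selected with ampicillin (AmpR/β-lactamase). An f1 origin, an SV40 origin and remnants of a pBluescript-type cloning region (lac promoter/operator, T3 and T7 promoters, lacZα fragment) are also annotated. There is no drug marker for mammalian cells, so transduced cells are identified by EGFP fluorescence.

The viral genome is transcribed in packaging cells from a CMV enhancer/promoter fused to a truncated 5' LTR, the chimeric arrangement that removes the need for Tat. It carries the Ψ packaging signal with a gag fragment, the RRE for Rev-dependent nuclear export, and the cPPT/CTS, which improves nuclear import. It ends in a ΔU3 3' LTR followed by an SV40 polyadenylation signal. The U3 deletion is copied to both LTRs on integration, leaving expression dependent on the internal promoters.

The first internal cassette uses the MNDU3 promoter, which appears in the feature table as murine leukemia virus LTR-derived fragments. It drives the 633 bp LIN28A coding sequence, inserted at EcoRI sites and subcloned from an earlier reprogramming-factor plasmid. LIN28A is an RNA-binding protein that blocks pre-let-7 processing and modulates translation of target mRNAs. Downstream, a mouse PGK promoter independently drives EGFP, and a WPRE enhances transcript stability and expression. The associated publication concerns HMGA2 regulation in human bone marrow-derived mesenchymal stem cells, consistent with use for stable LIN28A overexpression in such cells.
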