Addgene plasmid #89607: pCCLc-MNDU3-LIN28A-PGK-EGFP-WPRE
Purpose: Expression of LIN28A in human cells
Depositing lab: Fernando Fierro. Depositing organization: University of California, Davis. Publication: Fibroblast Growth Factor 2 Regulates High Mobility Group A2 Expression in Human Bone Marrow-Derived Mesenchymal Stem Cells. Kalomoiris S, Cicchetto AC, Lakatos K, Nolta JA, Fierro FA. J Cell Biochem. 2016 Sep;117(9):2128-37. doi: 10.1002/jcb.25519. Epub 2016 Mar 8. PubMed 26888666.
Backbone
  Vector backbone: CCLc
  Backbone manufacturer: Luigi Naldini, PMID 9765382
  Backbone size w/o insert (bp): 8499
  Vector type: Mammalian Expression, Lentiviral
  Selectable markers: EGFP
Growth in bacteria
  Bacterial resistance: Ampicillin, 100 μg/mL
  Growth temperature: 37°C
  Growth strain: NEB Stable
  Copy number: Unknown
Gene/Insert
  Gene/Insert name: LIN28A
  Species: H. sapiens (human)
  Insert size (bp): 633
  GenBank ID: NM_024674.4
  Entrez Gene: LIN28A (a.k.a. CSDD1, LIN-28, LIN28, ZCCHC1, lin-28A)
  Promoter: MNDU3
  Cloning method: Restriction Enzyme; 5′ cloning site EcoRI (not destroyed); 3′ cloning site EcoRI (not destroyed)
  Sequencing primers: 5′ unknown
Terms and licenses: Academic/Nonprofit Terms; Industry Terms: Not Available to Industry
Depositor comments: LIN28 was sub-cloned from the plasmid pSin-EF2-LIN28-Pur from James Thomson (Addgene plasmid # 16580).
How to cite: pCCLc-MNDU3-LIN28A-PGK-EGFP-WPRE was a gift from Fernando Fierro (Addgene plasmid # 89607 ; http://n2t.net/addgene:89607 ; RRID:Addgene_89607)
